Addgene plasmid #91463: pHH0103_CACNB4-1/1
Purpose: Protein expression and purification of human SH3 domain construct CACNB4-1/1
Depositing lab: Sachdev Sidhu. Depositing organization: University of Toronto. Publication: Comprehensive Analysis of the Human SH3 Domain Family Reveals a Wide Variety of Non-canonical Specificities. Teyra J, Huang H, Jain S, Guan X, Dong A, Liu Y, Tempel W, Min J, Tong Y, Kim PM, Bader GD, Sidhu SS. Structure. 2017 Oct 3;25(10):1598-1610.e3. doi: 10.1016/j.str.2017.07.017. Epub 2017 Sep 7. PubMed 28890361.
Backbone
  Vector backbone: pHH0103
  Vector type: Bacterial Expression
Growth in bacteria
  Bacterial resistance: Ampicillin, 100 μg/mL
  Growth temperature: 37°C
  Growth strain: DH5alpha
  Copy number: Low Copy
Gene/Insert
  Gene/Insert name: CACNB4-1/1
  Species: H. sapiens (human)
  Insert size (bp): 251
  Entrez Gene: CACNB4 (a.k.a. CAB4, CACNLB4, EA5, EIG9, EJM, EJM4, EJM6)
  Cloning method: Restriction Enzyme; 5′ cloning site Sfi1 (unknown if destroyed); 3′ cloning site Not1 (unknown if destroyed)
Terms and licenses: Academic/Nonprofit Terms; Industry Terms: Not Available to Industry
How to cite: pHH0103_CACNB4-1/1 was a gift from Sachdev Sidhu (Addgene plasmid # 91463 ; http://n2t.net/addgene:91463 ; RRID:Addgene_91463)
