[The description below was written by a language model from this plasmid's Addgene catalogue record and pLannotate feature annotations shown in this document.]
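Description:
pHH0103_CACNB4-1/1 is a bacterial expression plasmid of 6,942 nt built on the pHH0103 backbone, made to produce and purify a human SH3 domain from CACNB4, the beta-4 subunit of voltage-dependent calcium channels. It is propagated in E. coli under ampicillin selection, conferred by the TEM beta-lactamase gene (bla) and its own promoter. Replication relies on a ColE1/pMB1-type origin with the pBR322 bom region. The catalogue lists the plasmid as low copy, although the rop gene appears only as fragments interrupted by an f1 phage origin. That f1 origin, together with fragments of M13 gene III downstream of the insert and remnants of the tetracycline resistance gene and promoter, suggests the backbone descends from a pBR322-based phagemid display vector. These remnants lie after an fd terminator and do not appear to be part of the expression unit.

The expression cassette is driven by the strong hybrid tac promoter with a lac operator. The plasmid also carries lacI under the lacIq promoter, so transcription stays repressed until IPTG is added. The open reading frame encodes an N-terminal 6xHis tag followed by Schistosoma japonicum glutathione S-transferase and then the CACNB4 fragment. The record lists this as a 251 bp human insert cloned between SfiI and NotI sites. The automated annotation matches the insert to the mouse Cacnb4 orthologue, which most likely reflects sequence conservation rather than a different species of origin. The dual His/GST tag allows affinity purification on nickel or glutathione resins. The construct belongs to a collection used for a family-wide analysis of the binding specificities of human SH3 domains.
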