Features (pLannotate 1.2.2; 21 found; start..end, strand, type, name):
     60..137     +  promoter       lacIq promoter: lacI (mutant); In the lacIq allele, a single base change in the promoter boosts expression of the lacI gene about 10-fold.
    138..1220    +  CDS            lacI: lac repressor; lacI; The lac repressor binds to the lac operator to inhibit transcription in E. coli. This inhibition can be relieved by adding lactose or isopropyl-β-D-thiogalactopyranoside (IPTG).
   1233..1254    +  protein_bind   CAP binding site: CAP binding activates transcription in the presence of cAMP. E. coli catabolite activator protein
   1273..1290    +  promoter       tet promoter (fragment): E. coli promoter for tetracycline efflux protein gene
   1463..1491    +  promoter       tac promoter: strong E. coli promoter; hybrid between the trp and lac UV5 promoters
   1499..1515    +  protein_bind   lac operator: The lac repressor binds to the lac operator to inhibit transcription in E. coli. This inhibition can be relieved by adding lactose or isopropyl-β-D-thiogalactopyranoside (IPTG). lac repressor encoded by lacI
   1600..1617    +  CDS            6xHis: 6xHis affinity tag
   1633..2286    +  CDS            GST26_SCHJA: Experimental evidence at protein level: Swiss-Prot protein existence level 1. GST isoenzymes appear to play a central role in the parasite detoxification system. Other functions are also suspected including a role in increasing the solubility of haematin in the parasite gut. From Schistosoma japonicum (Blood fluke).
   2386..2583    +  CDS            Cacnb4 (fragment): CACB4_MOUSE - Also known as Cacnlb4. Experimental evidence at protein level: Swiss-Prot protein existence level 1. The beta subunit of voltage-dependent calcium channels contributes to the function of the calcium channel by increasing peak calcium current, shifting the voltage dependencies of activation and inactivation, modulating G protein inhibition and controlling the alpha-1 subunit membrane targeting. From Mus musculus (Mouse).
   2599..2646    +  terminator     fd terminator (sequence withheld): central terminator from bacteriophage fd (Otsuka and Kunisawa, 1982)
   2651..2863    +  CDS            M13 gene III (fragment) (sequence partly withheld): pIII; III; minor coat protein
   2878..3348    +  CDS            M13 gene III (fragment) (sequence partly withheld): pIII; III; minor coat protein
   3370..3440    +  CDS            TcR (fragment): tetracycline efflux protein; tet; confers resistance to tetracycline
   3682..4062    -  CDS            YPB1_ECOLX: Protein predicted: Swiss-Prot protein existence level 4. From Escherichia coli.
   4079..4230    +  CDS            rop (fragment): Rop protein, which maintains plasmids at low copy number; rop
   4266..4694    -  rep_origin     f1 ori (sequence partly withheld): f1 bacteriophage origin of replication; arrow indicates direction of (+) strand synthesis
   4703..4742    +  CDS            rop (fragment): Rop protein, which maintains plasmids at low copy number; rop
   4844..4984    +  misc_feature   bom: basis of mobility region from pBR322
   5170..5757    -  rep_origin     ori: high-copy-number ColE1/pMB1/pBR322/pUC origin of replication
   5931..6788    -  CDS            bla: BLAT_ECOLX - Experimental evidence at protein level: Swiss-Prot protein existence level 1. TEM-type are the most prevalent beta-lactamases in enterobacteria; they hydrolyze the beta-lactam bond in susceptible beta-lactam antibiotics, thus conferring resistance to penicillins and cephalosporins. TEM-3 and TEM-4 are capable of hydrolyzing cefotaxime and ceftazidime. TEM-5 is capable of hydrolyzing ceftazidime. TEM-6 is capable of hydrolyzing ceftazidime and aztreonam. TEM-8/CAZ-2, TEM- 16/CAZ-7 and TEM-24/CAZ-6 are markedly active against ceftazidime. IRT- 4 shows resistance to beta-lactamase in
   6789..6893    -  promoter       AmpR promoter: bla
>Addgene plasmid #91463 | pHH0103_CACNB4-1/1 | addgene full sequence | sequence record 192345 | Addgene NGS Result
ATGACATTAACCTATAAAAATAGGCGTATCACGAGGCCCTTTCGTCTTCAAGAATTCCCGACACCATCGA
ATGGTGCAAAACCTTTCGCGGTATGGCATGATAGCGCCCGGAAGAGAGTCAATTCAGGGTGGTGAATGTG
AAACCAGTAACGTTATACGATGTCGCAGAGTATGCCGGTGTCTCTTATCAGACCGTTTCCCGCGTGGTGA
ACCAGGCCAGCCACGTTTCTGCGAAAACGCGGGAAAAAGTGGAAGCGGCGATGGCGGAGCTGAATTACAT
TCCCAACCGCGTGGCACAACAACTGGCGGGCAAACAGTCGTTGCTGATTGGCGTTGCCACCTCCAGTCTG
GCCCTGCACGCGCCGTCGCAAATTGTCGCGGCGATTAAATCTCGCGCCGATCAACTGGGTGCCAGCGTGG
TGGTGTCGATGGTAGAACGAAGCGGCGTCGAAGCCTGTAAAGCGGCGGTGCACAATCTTCTCGCGCAACG
CGTCAGTGGGCTGATCATTAACTATCCGCTGGATGACCAGGATGCCATTGCTGTGGAAGCTGCCTGCACT
AATGTTCCGGCGTTATTTCTTGATGTCTCTGACCAGACACCCATCAACAGTATTATTTTCTCCCATGAAG
ACGGTACGCGACTGGGCGTGGAGCATCTGGTCGCATTGGGTCACCAGCAAATCGCGCTGTTAGCGGGCCC
ATTAAGTTCTGTCTCGGCGCGTCTGCGTCTGGCTGGCTGGCATAAATATCTCACTCGCAATCAAATTCAG
CCGATAGCGGAACGGGAAGGCGACTGGAGTGCCATGTCCGGTTTTCAACAAACCATGCAAATGCTGAATG
AGGGCATCGTTCCCACTGCGATGCTGGTTGCCAACGATCAGATGGCGCTGGGCGCAATGCGCGCCATTAC
CGAGTCCGGGCTGCGCGTTGGTGCGGATATCTCGGTAGTGGGATACGACGATACCGAAGACAGCTCATGT
TATATCCCGCCGTTAACCACCATCAAACAGGATTTTCGCCTGCTGGGGCAAACCAGCGTGGACCGCTTGC
TGCAACTCTCTCAGGGCCAGGCGGTGAAGGGCAATCAGCTGTTGCCCGTCTCACTGGTGAAAAGAAAAAC
CACCCTGGCGCCCAATACGCAAACCGCCTCTCCCCGCGCGTTGGCCGATTCATTAATGCAGCTGGCACGA
CAGGTTTCCCGACTGGAAAGCGGGCAGTGAGCGCAACGCAATTAATGTAAGTTAGCTCACTCATTAGGCA
CAATTCTCATGTTTGACAGCTTATCATCGACTGCACGGTGCACCAATGCTTCTGGCGTCAGGCAGCCATC
GGAAGCTGTGGTATGGCTGTGCAGGTCGTAAATCACTGCATAATTCGTGTCGCTCAAGGCGCACTCCCGT
TCTGGATAATGTTTTTTGCGCCGACATCATAACGGTTCTGGCAAATATTCTGAAATGAGCTGTTGACAAT
TAATCATCGGCTCGTATAATGTGTGGAATTGTGAGCGGATAACAATTTCACACAGGAAACAGCCAGTCCG
TTTAGGTGTTTTCACGAGCACTTCACCAACAAGGACCATAGATTATGAAAATCGAAGAACACCATCACCA
TCACCATTCCAGCGGTAAGCTTATGTCCCCTATACTAGGTTATTGGAAAATTAAGGGCCTTGTGCAACCC
ACTCGACTTCTTTTGGAATATCTTGAAGAAAAATATGAAGAGCATTTGTATGAGCGCGATGAAGGTGATA
AATGGCGAAACAAAAAGTTTGAATTGGGTTTGGAGTTTCCCAATCTTCCTTATTATATTGATGGTGATGT
TAAATTAACACAGTCTATGGCCATCATACGTTATATAGCTGACAAGCACAACATGTTGGGTGGTTGTCCA
AAAGAGCGTGCAGAGATTTCAATGCTTGAAGGAGCGGTTTTGGATATTAGATACGGTGTTTCGAGAATTG
CATATAGTAAAGACTTTGAAACTCTCAAAGTTGATTTTCTTAGCAAGCTACCTGAAATGCTGAAAATGTT
CGAAGATCGTTTATGTCATAAAACATATTTAAATGGTGATCATGTAACCCATCCTGACTTCATGTTGTAT
GACGCTCTTGATGTTGTTTTATACATGGACCCAATGTGCCTGGATGCGTTCCCAAAATTAGTTTGTTTTA
AAAAACGTATTGAAGCTATCCCACAAATTGATAAGTACTTGAAATCCAGCAAGTATATAGCATGGCCTTT
GCAGGGCTGGCAAGCCACGTTTGGTGGTGGCGACCATCCTCCAAAATCGGATCTGGAAGTTCTGTTCCAG
GGGCCCCTGTCCAGCGGTCTGGTTCCGCGTGGTTCCGGTACCGCGGCCCAGCCGGCCATGGCCCAGGGCG
CGCTGTTTGCCGTCAAAACCAACGTTTCCTATTGTGGTGCCCTGGATGAAGATGTTCCAGTTCCATCTAC
CGCCATTTCCTTTGATGCCAAAGATTTTCTGCATATCAAAGAAAAATACAACAACGATTGGTGGATTGGT
CGTCTGGTTAAAGAAGGTTGTGAAATTGGTTTCATTCCATCCCCACTGCGTCTGGAAAACATTGCGGCCG
CATA
[142 nt withheld, positions 2595-2736]
C
[98 nt withheld, positions 2738-2835]
AGTTTGTACTGGTGACGAAACTCAGTGTCTAGCTAGAGTGGC
[149 nt withheld, positions 2878-3026]
T
[41 nt withheld, positions 3028-3068]
T
[62 nt withheld, positions 3070-3131]
A
[35 nt withheld, positions 3133-3167]
CCTCCCTCAATCGGTTGAATGTCGCCCTTTTGTCTTTGGCGCTGGTAAACCATATGAA
[86 nt withheld, positions 3226-3311]
T
[54 nt withheld, positions 3313-3366]
CTAGCGCCGCCCTATACCTTGTCTGCCTCCCCGCGTTGCGTCGCGGTGCATGGAGCCGGGCCACCTCGAC
CTGAATGGAAGCCGGCGGCACCTCGCTAACGGATTCACCACTCCAAGAATTGGAGCCAATCAATTCTTGC
GGAGAACTGTGAATGCGCAAACCAACCCTTGGCAGAACATATCCATCGCGTCCGCCATCTCCAGCAGCCG
CACGCGGCGCATCTCGGGCAGCGTTGGGTCCTGGCCACGGGTGCGCATGATCGTGCTCCTGTCGTTGAGG
ACCCGGCTAGGCTGGCGGGGTTGCCTTACTGGTTAGCAGAATGAATCACCGATACGCGAGCGAACGTGAA
GCGACTGCTGCTGCAAAACGTCTGCGACCTGAGCAACAACATGAATGGTCTTCGGTTTCCGTGTTTCGTA
AAGTCTGGAAACGCGGAAGTCAGCGCCCTGCACCATTATGTTCCGGATCTGCATCGCAGGATGCTGCTGG
CTACCCTGTGGAACACCTACATCTGTATTAACGAAGCGCTGGCATTGACCCTGAGTGATTTTTCTCTGGT
CCCGCCGCATCCATACCGCCAGTTGTTTACCCTCACAACGTTCCAGTAACCGGGCATGTTCATCATCAGT
AACCCGTATCGTGAGCATCCTCTCTCGTTTCATCGGTATCATTACCCCCATGAACAGAAATCCCCCTTAC
ACGGAGGCATCAGTGACCAAACAGGAAAAAACCGCCCTTAACATGGCCCGCTTTATCAGAAGCCAGACAT
TAACGCTTCTGGAGAAACTCAACGAGCTGGACGCGGATGAACAGGCAGACATCTGTGAATCGCTTCACGA
CCACGCTGATGAGCTTTACCGCAGGATCCGCGAAATTGTAAGCGTTAATATTTTGTTAAAATTCGCGTTA
AATTTTTGTTAAATCAGCTCATTTTTTAACCAATAGGCCGAAATCGGCAAAATCCCTTATAAATCAAAAG
AATAGACCGAGATAGGGT
[37 nt withheld, positions 4365-4401]
AAAGAACGTGGACTCCAACGTCAAAGG
[49 nt withheld, positions 4429-4477]
T
[91 nt withheld, positions 4479-4569]
G
[124 nt withheld, positions 4571-4694]
CGCGGATCCTGCCTCGCGCGTTTCGGTGATGACGGTGAAAACCTCTGACACATGCAGCTCCCGGAGACGG
TCACAGCTTGTCTGTAAGCGGATGCCGGGAGCAGACAAGCCCGTCAGGGCGCGTCAGCGGGTGTTGGCGG
GTGTCGGGGCGCAGCCATGACCCAGTCACGTAGCGATAGCGGAGTGTATACTGGCTTAACTATGCGGCAT
CAGAGCAGATTGTACTGAGAGTGCACCATATGCGGTGTGAAATACCGCACAGATGCGTAAGGAGAAAATA
CCGCATCAGGCGCTCTTCCGCTTCCTCGCTCACTGACTCGCTGCGCTCGGTCGTTCGGCTGCGGCGAGCG
GTATCAGCTCACTCAAAGGCGGTAATACGGTTATCCACAGAATCAGGGGATAACGCAGGAAAGAACATGT
GAGCAAAAGGCCAGCAAAAGGCCAGGAACCGTAAAAAGGCCGCGTTGCTGGCGTTTTTCCATAGGCTCCG
CCCCCCTGACGAGCATCACAAAAATCGACGCTCAAGTCAGAGGTGGCGAAACCCGACAGGACTATAAAGA
TACCAGGGTTTCCCCCTGGAAGCTCCCTCGTGCGCTCTCCTGTTCCGACCCTGCCGCTTACCGGATACCT
GTCCGCCTTTCTCCCTTCGGGAAGCGTGGCGCTTTCTCATAGCTCACGCTGTAGGTATCTCAGTTCGGTG
TAGGTCGTTCGCTCCAAGCTGGGCTGTGTGCACGAACCCCCCGTTCAGCCCGACCGCTGCGCCTTATCCG
GTAACTATCGTCTTGAGTCCAACCCGGTAAGACACGACTTATCGCCACTGGCAGCAGCCACTGGTAACAG
GATTAGCAGAGCGAGGTATGTAGGCGGTGCTACAGAGTTCTTGAAGTGGTGGCCTAACTACGGCTACACT
AGAAGGACAGTATTTGGTATCTGCGCTCTGCTGAAGCCAGTTACCTTCGGAAAAAGAGTTGGTAGCTCTT
GATCCGGCAAACAAACCACCGCTGGTAGCGGTGGTTTTTTTGTTTGCAAGCAGCAGATTACGCGCAGAAA
AAAAGGATCTCAAGAAGATCCTTTGATCTTTTCTACGGGGTCTGACGCTCAGTGGAACGAAAACTCACGT
TAAGGGATTTTGGTCATGAGATTATCAAAAAGGATCTTCACCTAGATCCTTTTAAATTAAAAATGAAGTT
TTAAATCAATCTAAAGTATATATGAGTAAACTTGGTCTGACAGTTACCAATGCTTAATCAGTGAGGCACC
TATCTCAGCGATCTGTCTATTTCGTTCATCCATAGTTGCCTGACTCCCCGTCGTGTAGATAACTACGATA
CGGGAGGGCTTACCATCTGGCCCCAGTGCTGCAATGATACCGCGAGACCCACGCTCACCGGCTCCAGATT
TATCAGCAATAAACCAGCCAGCCGGAAGGGCCGAGCGCAGAAGTGGTCCTGCAACTTTATCCGCCTCCAT
CCAGTCTATTAATTGTTGCCGGGAAGCTAGAGTAAGTAGTTCGCCAGTTAATAGTTTGCGCAACGTTGTT
GCCATTGCTGCAGGCATCGTGGTGTCACGCTCGTCGTTTGGTATGGCTTCATTCAGCTCCGGTTCCCAAC
GATCAAGGCGAGTTACATGATCCCCCATATTGTGCAAAAAAGCGGTTAGCTCCTTCGGTCCTCCGATCGT
TGTCAGAAGTAAGTTGGCCGCAGTGTTATCACTCATGGTTATGGCAGCACTGCATAATTCTCTTACTGTC
ATGCCATCCGTAAGATGCTTTTCTGTGACTGGTGAGTACTCAACCAAGTCATTCTGAGAATAGTGTATGC
GGCGACCGAGTTGCTCTTGCCCGGCGTCAACACGGGATAATACCGCGCCACATAGCAGAACTTTAAAAGT
GCTCATCATTGGAAAACGTTCTTCGGGGCGAAAACTCTCAAGGATCTTACCGCTGTTGAGATCCAGTTCG
ATGTAACCCACTCGTGCACCCAACTGATCTTCAGCATCTTTTACTTTCACCAGCGTTTCTGGGTGAGCAA
AAACAGGAAGGCAAAATGCCGCAAAAAAGGGAATAAGGGCGACACGGAAATGTTGAATACTCATACTCTT
CCTTTTTCAATATTATTGAAGCATTTATCAGGGTTATTGTCTCATGAGCGGATACATATTTGAATGTATT
TAGAAAAATAAACAAATAGGGGTTCCGCGCACATTTCCCCGAAAAGTGCCACCTGACGTCTAAGAAACCA
TTATTATC
