>Addgene plasmid #91463 | pHH0103_CACNB4-1/1 | depositor partial sequence | sequence record 175951 | insert sequence
GGTACCGAATTCGGATCCGCGCGCTGTTTGCCGTCAAAACCAACGTTTCCTATTGTGGTGCCCTGGATGA
AGATGTTCCAGTTCCATCTACCGCCATTTCCTTTGATGCCAAAGATTTTCTGCATATCAAAGAAAAATAC
AACAACGATTGGTGGATTGGTCGTCTGGTTAAAGAAGGTTGTGAAATTGGTTTCATTCCATCCCCACTGC
GTCTGGAAAACATTGCGGCCGCTAGCTAAGTCGACGAGCTC
